Addgene plasmid #43684: III-TCAC
Depositing lab: Chad Cowan & Kiran Musunuru. Depositing organization: Harvard University. Publication: A TALEN Genome-Editing System for Generating Human Stem Cell-Based Disease Models. Ding Q, Lee YK, Schaefer EA, Peters DT, Veres A, Kim K, Kuperwasser N, Motola DL, Meissner TB, Hendriks WT, Trevisan M, Gupta RM, Moisan A, Banks E, Friesen M, Schinzel RT, Xia F, Tang A, Xia Y, Figueroa E, Wann A, Ahfeldt T, Daheron L, Zhang F, Rubin LL, Peng LF, Chung RT, Musunuru K, Cowan CA. Cell Stem Cell. 2012 Dec 12. pii: S1934-5909(12)00645-5. doi: 10.1016/j.stem.2012.11.011. PubMed 23246482.
Backbone
  Vector backbone: pCRII-TOPO
  Backbone manufacturer: Invitrogen
  Backbone size w/o insert (bp): 3973
  Vector type: Bacterial Cloning
Growth in bacteria
  Bacterial resistance: Ampicillin and Kanamycin, 100 & 50 μg/mL
  Growth temperature: 37°C
  Growth strain: Top10
  Copy number: High Copy
Gene/Insert
  Gene/Insert name: III-TCAC
  Species: Synthetic
  Insert size (bp): 426
  Cloning method: TOPO Cloning
  Sequencing primers: 5′ T7; 3′ M13-rev
Terms and licenses: Academic/Nonprofit Terms; Industry Terms: Not Available to Industry
How to cite: III-TCAC was a gift from Chad Cowan & Kiran Musunuru (Addgene plasmid # 43684 ; http://n2t.net/addgene:43684 ; RRID:Addgene_43684)
