[The description below was written by a language model from this plasmid's Addgene catalogue record.]
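Description:
III-TCAC is a bacterial cloning plasmid built on the commercial pCRII-TOPO backbone (about 4 kb without insert), carrying a 426 bp synthetic insert introduced by TOPO cloning. It is a high-copy plasmid maintained in E. coli, and the record lists both ampicillin and kanamycin resistance, consistent with the dual-marker design of this backbone. The vector type is given simply as bacterial cloning. No mammalian promoter, reporter, tag or expression cassette is recorded, so the plasmid serves as a storage and propagation vehicle for its insert rather than as an expression construct. The insert is flanked by T7 and M13-reverse priming sites, which are listed for sequence verification.

The record does not describe the insert beyond its name, synthetic origin and size. The associated publication reports a TALEN genome-editing system for generating human stem cell-based disease models. The name suggests that the plasmid is one member of a library of pre-assembled TAL effector repeat modules. On that reading, "TCAC" would denote the four target nucleotides recognised by a block of repeats, and "III" would denote the position of that block in the ordered assembly of a full DNA-binding array. An insert of roughly 400 bp would fit about four repeat units, but this interpretation is inferred from the name and context and is not stated in the catalogue fields. No feature table is provided, so the repeat composition, the flanking restriction or ligation sites, and the insert orientation cannot be confirmed. On this reading, the likely use is as a source of a modular fragment to be excised or amplified and combined with other modules when building custom TALENs.
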