>Addgene plasmid #43684 | III-TCAC | depositor partial sequence | sequence record 58949 | III-TCAC sequence 426 bps
CGTCTCGGCTCACCCCAGAGCAGGTCGTGGCCATTGCCTCGAATGGAGGGGGCAAACAGGCGTTGGAAAC
CGTACAACGATTGCTGCCGGTGCTGTGCCAAGCGCACGGACTCACCCCAGAGCAGGTCGTGGCGATCGCA
AGCCACGACGGAGGAAAGCAAGCCTTGGAAACAGTACAGAGGCTGTTGCCTGTGCTGTGCCAAGCGCACG
GCCTCACCCCAGAGCAGGTCGTGGCAATCGCCTCCAACATTGGCGGGAAACAGGCACTCGAGACTGTCCA
GCGCCTGCTTCCCGTGCTGTGCCAAGCGCACGGATTAACCCCAGAGCAGGTCGTGGCGATCGCAAGCCAC
GACGGAGGAAAGCAAGCCTTGGAAACAGTACAGAGGCTGTTGCCTGTGCTGTGCCAAGCGCACGGACTCA
GAGACG
