>Addgene plasmid #43684 | III-TCAC | addgene partial sequence | sequence record 61742 | M13-F20 5'-TGTAAAACGACGGCCAGT-3'
TGGGCGAATTGGGCCCTCTGATGCATGCTCGAGCGGCCGCCAGTGTGATGGATATCTGCAGAATTCGCCC
TTGATGCCGTCCTAGCGCGTCTCGGCTCACCCCAGAGCAGGTCGTGGCCATTGCCTCGAATGGAGGGGGC
AAACAGGCGTTGGAAACCGTACAACGATTGCTGCCGGTGCTGTGCCAAGCGCACGGACTCACCCCAGAGC
AGGTCGTGGCGATCGCAAGCCACGACGGAGGAAAGCAAGCCTTGGAAACAGTACAGAGGCTGTTGCCTGT
GCTGTGCCAAGCGCACGGCCTCACCCCAGAGCAGGTCGTGGCAATCGCCTCCAACATTGGCGGGAAACAG
GCACTCGAGACTGTCCAGCGCCTGCTTCCCGTGCTGTGCCAAGCGCACGGATTAACCCCAGAGCAGGTCG
TGGCGATCGCAAGCCACGACGGAGGAAAGCAAGCCTTGGAAACAGTACAGAGGCTGTTGCCTGTGCTGTG
CCAAGCGCACGGACTCAGAGACGTGGGCACAGGAAAGATACTTAAGGGCGAATTCCAGCACACTGGCGGC
CGTTACTAGTGGATCCGAGCTCGGTACCAAGCTTGATGCATAGCTTGAGTATTCTATAGTGTCACCTAAA
TAGCTTGGCGTAATCATGGTCATAGCTGTTTCCTGTGTGAAATTGTTATCCGCTCACAATTCCACACAAC
ATACGAGCCGGAAGCATAAAGTGTAAAGCCTGGGGTGCCTAATGAGTGAGCTAACTCACATTAATTGCGT
TGCGCTCACTGCCCGCTTTCCAGTCGGGAAACCTGTCGTGCCAGCTGCATTAATGAATCGGCCAACGCGC
GGGGAGAGGCGGTTTGCGTATTGGGCGCTCTTCCGCTTCCTCGCTCACTGACTCGTC
